Addgene plasmid #47416: Intersectin I SH3 D domain (human)
Depositing lab: Peter McPherson. Depositing organization: McGill University. Publication: Intersectin, a novel adaptor protein with two Eps15 homology and five Src homology 3 domains. Yamabhai M, Hoffman NG, Hardison NL, McPherson PS, Castagnoli L, Cesareni G, Kay BK. J Biol Chem. 1998 Nov 20;273(47):31401-7. 10.1074/jbc.273.47.31401 PubMed 9813051.
Backbone
  Vector backbone: pGEX-4T1
  Backbone size w/o insert (bp): 5000
  Vector type: Bacterial Expression
Growth in bacteria
  Bacterial resistance: Ampicillin, 100 μg/mL
  Growth temperature: 37°C
  Growth strain: DH5alpha
  Copy number: High Copy
Gene/Insert
  Gene/Insert name: Intersectin SH3 domain D (alt name: Intersectin)
  Species: H. sapiens (human)
  Mutation: only SH3 domain D
  Entrez Gene: ITSN1 (a.k.a. ITSN, SH3D1A, SH3P17)
  Promoter: tac
  Tag / fusion protein: GST (N terminal on backbone)
  Cloning method: Unknown
  Sequencing primers: 5′ pGEX5'; 3′ pGEX3'
Terms and licenses: Academic/Nonprofit Terms; Industry Terms: Not Available to Industry
How to cite: Intersectin I SH3 D domain (human) was a gift from Peter McPherson (Addgene plasmid # 47416 ; http://n2t.net/addgene:47416 ; RRID:Addgene_47416)
