[The description below was written by a language model from this plasmid's Addgene catalogue record.]
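Description:
Intersectin I SH3 D domain (human) is a bacterial expression plasmid built on the pGEX-4T1 backbone (about 5 kb without the insert), designed to produce a glutathione S-transferase fusion protein in E. coli. It is maintained as a high-copy plasmid under ampicillin selection. No feature table accompanies the record, so the origin of replication and other backbone elements are not itemised, and the cloning method and insert boundaries are not stated.

The insert is a fragment of human ITSN1 (intersectin 1, also known as ITSN, SH3D1A or SH3P17) restricted to SH3 domain D, the fourth of the five Src homology 3 domains found in this endocytic adaptor protein, which also carries two Eps15 homology domains. Expression is driven by the tac promoter, a hybrid trp/lac promoter that is typically induced with IPTG. The SH3 domain is fused in frame downstream of the backbone-encoded GST, so the tag sits at the N terminus. GST allows one-step affinity capture of the fusion on glutathione resin, and the pGEX-4T series generally places a thrombin cleavage site between GST and the cloned fragment, although the record does not confirm this for the construct.

A plasmid of this type is typically used to make recombinant, isolated SH3 domain for in vitro binding studies, such as GST pull-downs, overlay assays or peptide-ligand screens that identify proline-rich partners. It also allows the binding specificity of this domain to be compared with that of the other intersectin SH3 domains. The record does not specify a particular application beyond bacterial expression.
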