>Addgene plasmid #47416 | Intersectin I SH3 D domain (human) | addgene partial sequence | sequence record 68398 | pGEX5
AATCGGATCTGGTTCCGCGTGGATCCCCGGAATTCGGGAGTTTAGGAAAAAAACCTGAAATTGCCCAGGT
TATTGCCTCATACACCGCCACCGGCCCCGAGCAGCTCACTCTCGCCCCTGGTCAGCTGATTTTGATCCGA
AAAAAGAACCCAGGTGGATGGTGGGAAGGAGAGCTGCAAGCACGTGGGAAAAAGCGCCAGATAGGCTGGT
TCCCAGCTAATTATGTAAAGCTTCTAAGCCCTGGGACGAGCAAAATCACTCCAACAGAGTGACTCGAGCG
GCCGCATCGTGACTGACTGACGATCTGCCTCGCGCGTTTCGGTGATGACGGTGAAAACCTCTGACACATG
CAGCTCCCGGAGACGGTCACAGCTTGTCTGTAAGCGGATGCCGGGAGCAGACAAGCCCGTCAGGGCGCGT
CAGCGGGTGTTGGCGGGTGTCGGGGCGCAGCCATGACCCAGTCACGTAGCGATAGCGGAGTGTATAATTC
TTGAAGACGAAAGGGCCTCGTGATACGCCTATTTTTATAGGTTAATGTCATGATAATAATGGTTTCTTAG
ACGTCAGGTGGCACTTTTCGGGGAAATGTGCGCGGAACCCCTATTTGTTTATTTTTCTAAATACATTCAA
ATATGTATCCGCTCATGAGACAATAACCCTGATAAATGCTTCAATAATATTGAAAAAGGAAGAGTATGAG
TATTCAACATTTCCGTGTCGCCCTTATTCCCTTTTTTGCGGCATTTTGCCTTCCTGTTTTTGCTCACCCA
GAAACGCTGGTGAAAGTAAAAGATGCTGAAGATCAGTTGGGTGCACGAGTGGGTTACATCGAACTGGATC
TCAACAGCGGTAAGATCCTTGAGAGTTTTCGCCCCGAAGAACGTTTTCCAATGATGAGCACTTTTAAAGT
TCTGCTATGTGGCGCGGTATTATCCC
